>Addgene plasmid #69212 | L-CRISPR-CTN (MLL-ENL) | addgene full sequence | sequence record 178333 | Addgene NGS Result
TCACATGTTCTTTCCTGCGTTATCCCCTGATTCTGTGGATAACCGTATTACCGCCTTTGAGTGAGCTGAT
ACCGCTCGCCGCAGCCGAACGACCGAGCGCAGCGAGTCAGTGAGCGAGGAAGCGGAAGAGCGCCCAATAC
GCAAACCGCCTCTCCCCGCGCGTTGGCCGATTCATTAATGCAGCTGGCACGACAGGTTTCCCGACTGGAA
AGCGGGCAGTGAGCGCAACGCAATTAATGTGAGTTAGCTCACTCATTAGGCACCCCAGGCTTTACACTTT
ATGCTTCCGGCTCGTATGTTGTGTGGAATTGTGAGCGGATAACAATTTCACACAGGAAACAGCTATGACC
ATGATTACGCCAAGCGCGCAATTAACCCTCACTAAAGGGAACAAAAGCTGGAGCTGCAAGCGGTACCGTC
GACCTGCAGGTTGACATTGATTATTGACTAGTTATTAATAGTAATCAATTACGGGGTCATTAGTTCATAG
CCCATATATGGAGTTCCGCGTTACATAACTTACGGTAAATGGCCCGCCTGGCTGACCGCCCAACGACCCC
CGCCCATTGACGTCAATAATGACGTATGTTCCCATAGTAACGCCAATAGGGACTTTCCATTGACGTCAAT
GGGTGGAGTATTTACGGTAAACTGCCCACTTGGCAGTACATCAAGTGTATCATATGCCAAGTACGCCCCC
TATTGACGTCAATGACGGTAAATGGCCCGCCTGGCATTATGCCCAGTACATGACCTTATGGGACTTTCCT
ACTTGGCAGTACATCTACGTATTAGTCATCGCTATTACCATGGCGCGCCATGCAGGGCCTGAAATAACCT
CTGAAAGAGGAACTTGGTTAGGTACCTTCTGAGGCGGAAAGAACCAGCTGTGGAATGTGTGTCAGTTAGG
GTGTGGAAAGTCCCCAGGCTCCCCAGCAGGCAGAAGTATGCAAAGCATGCATCTCAATTAGTCAGCAACC
AGGTGTGGAAAGTCCCCAGGCTCCCCAGCAGGCAGAAGTATGCAAAGCATGCATCTCAATTAGTCAGCAA
CCATAGTCCCTTAAGAGGCGCGCCTTAATGTAGTCTTATGCAATACTCTTGTAGTCTTGCAACATGGTAA
CGATGAGTTAGCAACATGCCTTACAAGGAGAGAAAAAGCACCGTGCATGCCGATTGGTGGAAGTAAGGTG
GTACGATCGTGCCTTATTAGGAAGGCAACAGACGGGTCTGACATGGATTGGACGAACCACTGAATTGCCG
CATTGCAGAGATATTGTATTTAAGTGCCTAGCTCGATACATAAACGGGTCTCTCTGGTTAGACCAGATCT
GAGCCTGGGAGCTCTCTGGCTAACTAGGGAACCCACTGCTTAAGCCTCAATAAAGCTTGCCTTGAGTGCT
TCAAGTAGTGTGTGCCCGTCTGTTGTGTGACTCTGGTAACTAGAGATCCCTCAGACCCTTTTAGTCAGTG
TGGAAAATCTCTAGCAGTGGCGCCCGAACAGGGACTTGAAAGCGAAAGGGAAACCAGAGGAGCTCTCTCG
ACGCAGGACTCGGCTTGCTGAAGCGCGCACGGCAAGAGGCGAGGGGCGGCGACTGGTGAGTACGCCAAAA
ATTTTGACTAGCGGAGGCTAGAAGGAGAGAGATGGGTGCGAGAGCGTCAGTATTAAGCGGGGGAGAATTA
GATCGCGATGGGAAAAAATTCGGTTAAGGCCAGGGGGAAAGAAAAAATATAAATTAAAACATATAGTATG
GGCAAGCAGGGAGCTAGAACGATTCGCAGTTAATCCTGGCCTGTTAGAAACATCAGAAGGCTGTAGACAA
ATACTGGGACAGCTACAACCATCCCTTCAGACAGGATCAGAAGAACTTAGATCATTATATAATACAGTAG
CAACCCTCTATTGTGTGCATCAAAGGATAGAGATAAAAGACACCAAGGAAGCTTTAGACAAGATAGAGGA
AGAGCAAAACAAAAGTAAGACCACCGCACAGCAAGCGGCCGCTGATCTTCAGACCTGGAGGAGGAGATAT
GAGGGACAATTGGAGAAGTGAATTATATAAATATAAAGTAGTAAAAATTGAACCATTAGGAGTAGCACCC
ACCAAGGCAAAGAGAAGAGTGGTGCAGAGAGAAAAAAGAGCAGTGGGAATAGGAGCTTTGTTCCTTGGGT
TCTTGGGAGCAGCAGGAAGCACTATGGGCGCAGCGTCAATGACGCTGACGGTACAGGCCAGACAATTATT
GTCTGGTATAGTGCAGCAGCAGAACAATTTGCTGAGGGCTATTGAGGCGCAACAGCATCTGTTGCAACTC
ACAGTCTGGGGCATCAAGCAGCTCCAGGCAAGAATCCTGGCTGTGGAAAGATACCTAAAGGATCAACAGC
TCCTGGGGATTTGGGGTTGCTCTGGAAAACTCATTTGCACCACTGCTGTGCCTTGGAATGCTAGTTGGAG
TAATAAATCTCTGGAACAGATTTGGAATCACACGACCTGGATGGAGTGGGACAGAGAAATTAACAATTAC
ACAAGCTTAATACACTCCTTAATTGAAGAATCGCAAAACCAGCAAGAAAAGAATGAACAAGAATTATTGG
AATTAGATAAATGGGCAAGTTTGTGGAATTGGTTTAACATAACAAATTGGCTGTGGTATATAAAATTATT
CATAATGATAGTAGGAGGCTTGGTAGGTTTAAGAATAGTTTTTGCTGTACTTTCTATAGTGAATAGAGTT
AGGCAGGGATATTCACCATTATCGTTTCAGACCCACCTCCCAACCCCGAGGGGACCCGACAGGCCCGAAG
GAATAGAAGAAGAAGGTGGAGAGAGAGACAGAGACAGATCCATTCGATTAGTGAACGGATCGGCACTGCG
TGCGCCAATTCTGCAGACAAATGGCAGTATTCATCCACAATTTTAAAAGAAAAGGGGGGATTGGGGGGTA
CAGTGCAGGGGAAAGAATAGTAGACATAATAGCAACAGACATACAAACTAAAGAATTACAAAAACAAATT
ACAAAAATTCAAAATTTTCGGGTTTATTACAGGGACAGCAGAGATCCAGTTTGGTTAATTAAGGTACCGA
GGGCCTATTTCCCATGATTCCTTCATATTTGCATATACGATACAAGGCTGTTAGAGAGATAATTAGAATT
AATTTGACTGTAAACACAAAGATATTAGTACAAAATACGTGACGTAGAAAGTAATAATTTCTTGGGTAGT
TTGCAGTTTTAAAATTATGTTTTAAAATGGACTATCATATGCTTACCGTAACTTGAAAGTATTTCGATTT
CTTGGCTTTATATATCTTGTGGAAAGGACGAAACACCGACACGACATGTGCTCAGCGGGTTTAAGAGCTA
TGCTGGAAACAGCATAGCAAGTTTAAATAAGGCTAGTCCGTTATCAACTTGAAAAAGTGGCACCGAGTCG
GTGCTTTTTTGAATTCAATTCGAACGCTGACGTCATCAACCCGCTCCAAGGAATCGCGGGCCCAGTGTCA
CTAGGCGGGAACACCCAGCGCGCGTGCGCCCTGGCAGGAAGATGGCTGTGAGGGACAGGGGAGTGGCGCC
CTGCAATATTTGCATGTCGCTATGTGTTCTGGGAAATCACCATAAACGTGAAATGTCTTTGGATTTGGGA
ATCTTATAAGTTCTGTATGAGACCACAGATCTAATTAGCAGGTGGGTTTAGCGCGTTTAAGAGCTATGCT
GGAAACAGCATAGCAAGTTTAAATAAGGCTAGTCCGTTATCAACTTGAAAAAGTGGCACCGAGTCGGTGC
TTTTTTCTAGAAACCTCGAGTGGCTCCGGTGCCCGTCAGTGGGCAGAGCGCACATCGCCCACAGTCCCCG
AGAAGTTGGGGGGAGGGGTCGGCAATTGAACCGGTGCCTAGAGAAGGTGGCGCGGGGTAAACTGGGAAAG
TGATGTCGTGTACTGGCTCCGCCTTTTTCCCGAGGGTGGGGGAGAACCGTATATAAGTGCAGTAGTCGCC
GTGAACGTTCTTTTTCGCAACGGGTTTGCCGCCAGAACACAGGTGTCGTGACGCGGGATCCGCCACCATG
GATTACAAAGACGATGACGATAAGATGGCCCCAAAGAAGAAGCGGAAGGTCGGTATCCACGGAGTCCCAG
CAGCCGACAAGAAGTACAGCATCGGCCTGGACATCGGCACCAACTCTGTGGGCTGGGCCGTGATCACCGA
CGAGTACAAGGTGCCCAGCAAGAAATTCAAGGTGCTGGGCAACACCGACCGGCACAGCATCAAGAAGAAC
CTGATCGGAGCCCTGCTGTTCGACAGCGGCGAAACAGCCGAGGCCACCCGGCTGAAGAGAACCGCCAGAA
GAAGATACACCAGACGGAAGAACCGGATCTGCTATCTGCAAGAGATCTTCAGCAACGAGATGGCCAAGGT
GGACGACAGCTTCTTCCACAGACTGGAAGAGTCCTTCCTGGTGGAAGAGGATAAGAAGCACGAGCGGCAC
CCCATCTTCGGCAACATCGTGGACGAGGTGGCCTACCACGAGAAGTACCCCACCATCTACCACCTGAGAA
AGAAACTGGTGGACAGCACCGACAAGGCCGACCTGCGGCTGATCTATCTGGCCCTGGCCCACATGATCAA
GTTCCGGGGCCACTTCCTGATCGAGGGCGACCTGAACCCCGACAACAGCGACGTGGACAAGCTGTTCATC
CAGCTGGTGCAGACCTACAACCAGCTGTTCGAGGAAAACCCCATCAACGCCAGCGGCGTGGACGCCAAGG
CCATCCTGTCTGCCAGACTGAGCAAGAGCAGACGGCTGGAAAATCTGATCGCCCAGCTGCCCGGCGAGAA
GAAGAATGGCCTGTTCGGAAACCTGATTGCCCTGAGCCTGGGCCTGACCCCCAACTTCAAGAGCAACTTC
GACCTGGCCGAGGATGCCAAACTGCAGCTGAGCAAGGACACCTACGACGACGACCTGGACAACCTGCTGG
CCCAGATCGGCGACCAGTACGCCGACCTGTTTCTGGCCGCCAAGAACCTGTCCGACGCCATCCTGCTGAG
CGACATCCTGAGAGTGAACACCGAGATCACCAAGGCCCCCCTGAGCGCCTCTATGATCAAGAGATACGAC
GAGCACCACCAGGACCTGACCCTGCTGAAAGCTCTCGTGCGGCAGCAGCTGCCTGAGAAGTACAAAGAGA
TTTTCTTCGACCAGAGCAAGAACGGCTACGCCGGCTACATTGACGGCGGAGCCAGCCAGGAAGAGTTCTA
CAAGTTCATCAAGCCCATCCTGGAAAAGATGGACGGCACCGAGGAACTGCTCGTGAAGCTGAACAGAGAG
GACCTGCTGCGGAAGCAGCGGACCTTCGACAACGGCAGCATCCCCCACCAGATCCACCTGGGAGAGCTGC
ACGCCATTCTGCGGCGGCAGGAAGATTTTTACCCATTCCTGAAGGACAACCGGGAAAAGATCGAGAAGAT
CCTGACCTTCCGCATCCCCTACTACGTGGGCCCTCTGGCCAGGGGAAACAGCAGATTCGCCTGGATGACC
AGAAAGAGCGAGGAAACCATCACCCCCTGGAACTTCGAGGAAGTGGTGGACAAGGGCGCTTCCGCCCAGA
GCTTCATCGAGCGGATGACCAACTTCGATAAGAACCTGCCCAACGAGAAGGTGCTGCCCAAGCACAGCCT
GCTGTACGAGTACTTCACCGTGTATAACGAGCTGACCAAAGTGAAATACGTGACCGAGGGAATGAGAAAG
CCCGCCTTCCTGAGCGGCGAGCAGAAAAAGGCCATCGTGGACCTGCTGTTCAAGACCAACCGGAAAGTGA
CCGTGAAGCAGCTGAAAGAGGACTACTTCAAGAAAATCGAGTGCTTCGACTCCGTGGAAATCTCCGGCGT
GGAAGATCGGTTCAACGCCTCCCTGGGCACATACCACGATCTGCTGAAAATTATCAAGGACAAGGACTTC
CTGGACAATGAGGAAAACGAGGACATTCTGGAAGATATCGTGCTGACCCTGACACTGTTTGAGGACAGAG
AGATGATCGAGGAACGGCTGAAAACCTATGCCCACCTGTTCGACGACAAAGTGATGAAGCAGCTGAAGCG
GCGGAGATACACCGGCTGGGGCAGGCTGAGCCGGAAGCTGATCAACGGCATCCGGGACAAGCAGTCCGGC
AAGACAATCCTGGATTTCCTGAAGTCCGACGGCTTCGCCAACAGAAACTTCATGCAGCTGATCCACGACG
ACAGCCTGACCTTTAAAGAGGACATCCAGAAAGCCCAGGTGTCCGGCCAGGGCGATAGCCTGCACGAGCA
CATTGCCAATCTGGCCGGCAGCCCCGCCATTAAGAAGGGCATCCTGCAGACAGTGAAGGTGGTGGACGAG
CTCGTGAAAGTGATGGGCCGGCACAAGCCCGAGAACATCGTGATCGAAATGGCCAGAGAGAACCAGACCA
CCCAGAAGGGACAGAAGAACAGCCGCGAGAGAATGAAGCGGATCGAAGAGGGCATCAAAGAGCTGGGCAG
CCAGATCCTGAAAGAACACCCCGTGGAAAACACCCAGCTGCAGAACGAGAAGCTGTACCTGTACTACCTG
CAGAATGGGCGGGATATGTACGTGGACCAGGAACTGGACATCAACCGGCTGTCCGACTACGATGTGGACC
ATATCGTGCCTCAGAGCTTTCTGAAGGACGACTCCATCGACAACAAGGTGCTGACCAGAAGCGACAAGAA
CCGGGGCAAGAGCGACAACGTGCCCTCCGAAGAGGTCGTGAAGAAGATGAAGAACTACTGGCGGCAGCTG
CTGAACGCCAAGCTGATTACCCAGAGAAAGTTCGACAATCTGACCAAGGCCGAGAGAGGCGGCCTGAGCG
AACTGGATAAGGCCGGCTTCATCAAGAGACAGCTGGTGGAAACCCGGCAGATCACAAAGCACGTGGCACA
GATCCTGGACTCCCGGATGAACACTAAGTACGACGAGAATGACAAGCTGATCCGGGAAGTGAAAGTGATC
ACCCTGAAGTCCAAGCTGGTGTCCGATTTCCGGAAGGATTTCCAGTTTTACAAAGTGCGCGAGATCAACA
ACTACCACCACGCCCACGACGCCTACCTGAACGCCGTCGTGGGAACCGCCCTGATCAAAAAGTACCCTAA
GCTGGAAAGCGAGTTCGTGTACGGCGACTACAAGGTGTACGACGTGCGGAAGATGATCGCCAAGAGCGAG
CAGGAAATCGGCAAGGCTACCGCCAAGTACTTCTTCTACAGCAACATCATGAACTTTTTCAAGACCGAGA
TTACCCTGGCCAACGGCGAGATCCGGAAGCGGCCTCTGATCGAGACAAACGGCGAAACCGGGGAGATCGT
GTGGGATAAGGGCCGGGATTTTGCCACCGTGCGGAAAGTGCTGAGCATGCCCCAAGTGAATATCGTGAAA
AAGACCGAGGTGCAGACAGGCGGCTTCAGCAAAGAGTCTATCCTGCCCAAGAGGAACAGCGATAAGCTGA
TCGCCAGAAAGAAGGACTGGGACCCTAAGAAGTACGGCGGCTTCGACAGCCCCACCGTGGCCTATTCTGT
GCTGGTGGTGGCCAAAGTGGAAAAGGGCAAGTCCAAGAAACTGAAGAGTGTGAAAGAGCTGCTGGGGATC
ACCATCATGGAAAGAAGCAGCTTCGAGAAGAATCCCATCGACTTTCTGGAAGCCAAGGGCTACAAAGAAG
TGAAAAAGGACCTGATCATCAAGCTGCCTAAGTACTCCCTGTTCGAGCTGGAAAACGGCCGGAAGAGAAT
GCTGGCCTCTGCCGGCGAACTGCAGAAGGGAAACGAACTGGCCCTGCCCTCCAAATATGTGAACTTCCTG
TACCTGGCCAGCCACTATGAGAAGCTGAAGGGCTCCCCCGAGGATAATGAGCAGAAACAGCTGTTTGTGG
AACAGCACAAGCACTACCTGGACGAGATCATCGAGCAGATCAGCGAGTTCTCCAAGAGAGTGATCCTGGC
CGACGCTAATCTGGACAAAGTGCTGTCCGCCTACAACAAGCACCGGGATAAGCCCATCAGAGAGCAGGCC
GAGAATATCATCCACCTGTTTACCCTGACCAATCTGGGAGCCCCTGCCGCCTTCAAGTACTTTGACACCA
CCATCGACCGGAAGAGGTACACCAGCACCAAAGAGGTGCTGGACGCCACCCTGATCCACCAGAGCATCAC
CGGCCTGTACGAGACACGGATCGACCTGTCTCAGCTGGGAGGCGACAAGCGTCCTGCTGCTACTAAGAAA
GCTGGTCAAGCTAAGAAAAAGAAAGCTAGCGGAGGAAGCGGCGCCACCAATTTCAGCCTGCTGAAACAGG
CCGGCGACGTGGAAGAGAACCCTGGCCCTATGGTGTCCAAGGGCGAAGAGGACAACATGGCCAGCCTGCC
TGCCACCCACGAGCTGCACATCTTCGGCAGCATCAACGGCGTGGACTTCGACATGGTGGGACAGGGCACC
GGCAACCCCAACGACGGCTACGAGGAACTGAACCTGAAGTCCACAAAGGGCGACCTGCAGTTCAGCCCCT
GGATTCTGGTGCCCCACATCGGCTACGGCTTCCACCAGTACCTGCCCTACCCCGACGGCATGAGCCCTTT
CCAAGCCGCCATGGTGGATGGCAGCGGCTACCAGGTGCACCGGACCATGCAGTTTGAGGACGGCGCCAGC
CTGACCGTGAACTACAGGTACACATACGAGGGCAGCCACATCAAGGGCGAGGCCCAAGTGAAGGGCACAG
GCTTTCCAGCCGACGGCCCCGTGATGACCAATAGCCTGACAGCCGCCGACTGGTGCAGAAGCAAGAAAAC
CTACCCCAATGACAAGACCATCATCAGCACCTTCAAGTGGTCCTACACCACCGGCAATGGCAAGCGGTAC
AGAAGCACCGCCCGGACCACCTACACCTTCGCCAAACCCATGGCCGCCAACTACCTGAAGAACCAGCCTA
TGTACGTGTTCCGCAAGACCGAGCTGAAGCACTCCAAGACAGAACTGAACTTCAAAGAGTGGCAGAAAGC
CTTCACCGACGTGATGGGCATGGACGAGCTGTACAAGTGAACGCGTTAAGTCGACAATCAACCTCTGGAT
TACAAAATTTGTGAAAGATTGACTGGTATTCTTAACTATGTTGCTCCTTTTACGCTATGTGGATACGCTG
CTTTAATGCCTTTGTATCATGCTATTGCTTCCCGTATGGCTTTCATTTTCTCCTCCTTGTATAAATCCTG
GTTGCTGTCTCTTTATGAGGAGTTGTGGCCCGTTGTCAGGCAACGTGGCGTGGTGTGCACTGTGTTTGCT
GACGCAACCCCCACTGGTTGGGGCATTGCCACCACCTGTCAGCTCCTTTCCGGGACTTTCGCTTTCCCCC
TCCCTATTGCCACGGCGGAACTCATCGCCGCCTGCCTTGCCCGCTGCTGGACAGGGGCTCGGCTGTTGGG
CACTGACAATTCCGTGGTGTTGTCGGGGAAATCATCGTCCTTTCCTTGGCTGCTCGCCTGTGTTGCCACC
TGGATTCTGCGCGGGACGTCCTTCTGCTACGTCCCTTCGGCCCTCAATCCAGCGGACCTTCCTTCCCGCG
GCCTGCTGCCGGCTCTGCGGCCTCTTCCGCGTCTTCGCCTTCGCCCTCAGACGAGTCGGATCTCCCTTTG
GGCCGCCTCCCCGCGTCGACTTTAAGACCAATGACTTACAAGGCAGCTGTAGATCTTAGCCACTTTTTAA
AAGAAAAGGGGGGACTGGAAGGGCTAATTCACTCCCAACGAAGACAAGATCTGCTTTTTGCTTGTACTGG
GTCTCTCTGGTTAGACCAGATCTGAGCCTGGGAGCTCTCTGGCTAACTAGGGAACCCACTGCTTAAGCCT
CAATAAAGCTTGCCTTGAGTGCTTCAAGTAGTGTGTGCCCGTCTGTTGTGTGACTCTGGTAACTAGAGAT
CCCTCAGACCCTTTTAGTCAGTGTGGAAAATCTCTAGCAGTACGTATAGTAGTTCATGTCATCTTATTAT
TCAGTATTTATAACTTGCAAAGAAATGAATATCAGAGAGTGAGAGGAACTTGTTTATTGCAGCTTATAAT
GGTTACAAATAAAGCAATAGCATCACAAATTTCACAAATAAAGCATTTTTTTCACTGCATTCTAGTTGTG
GTTTGTCCAAACTCATCAATGTATCTTATCATGTCTGGCTCTAGCTATCCCGCCCCTAACTCCGCCCATC
CCGCCCCTAACTCCGCCCAGTTCCGCCCATTCTCCGCCCCATGGCTGACTAATTTTTTTTATTTATGCAG
AGGCCGAGGCCGCCTCGGCCTCTGAGCTATTCCAGAAGTAGTGAGGAGGCTTTTTTGGAGGCCTAGGGAC
GTACCCAATTCGCCCTATAGTGAGTCGTATTACGCGCGCTCACTGGCCGTCGTTTTACAACGTCGTGACT
GGGAAAACCCTGGCGTTACCCAACTTAATCGCCTTGCAGCACATCCCCCTTTCGCCAGCTGGCGTAATAG
CGAAGAGGCCCGCACCGATCGCCCTTCCCAACAGTTGCGCAGCCTGAATGGCGAATGGG
[124 nt withheld, positions 10560-10683]
C
[91 nt withheld, positions 10685-10775]
A
[49 nt withheld, positions 10777-10825]
CCTTTGACGTTGGAGTCCACGTTCTTT
[37 nt withheld, positions 10853-10889]
ACCCTATCTCGGTCTATTCTTTTGATTTATAAGGGATTTTGCCGATTTCGGCCTATTGGTTAAAAAATGA
GCTGATTTAACAAAAATTTAACGCGAATTTTAACAAAATATTAACGCTTACAATTTAGGTGGCACTTTTC
GGGGAAATGTGCGCGGAACCCCTATTTGTTTATTTTTCTAAATACATTCAAATATGTATCCGCTCATGAG
ACAATAACCCTGATAAATGCTTCAATAATATTGAAAAAGGAAGAGTATGAGTATTCAACATTTCCGTGTC
GCCCTTATTCCCTTTTTTGCGGCATTTTGCCTTCCTGTTTTTGCTCACCCAGAAACGCTGGTGAAAGTAA
AAGATGCTGAAGATCAGTTGGGTGCACGAGTGGGTTACATCGAACTGGATCTCAACAGCGGTAAGATCCT
TGAGAGTTTTCGCCCCGAAGAACGTTTTCCAATGATGAGCACTTTTAAAGTTCTGCTATGTGGCGCGGTA
TTATCCCGTATTGACGCCGGGCAAGAGCAACTCGGTCGCCGCATACACTATTCTCAGAATGACTTGGTTG
AGTACTCACCAGTCACAGAAAAGCATCTTACGGATGGCATGACAGTAAGAGAATTATGCAGTGCTGCCAT
AACCATGAGTGATAACACTGCGGCCAACTTACTTCTGACAACGATCGGAGGACCGAAGGAGCTAACCGCT
TTTTTGCACAACATGGGGGATCATGTAACTCGCCTTGATCGTTGGGAACCGGAGCTGAATGAAGCCATAC
CAAACGACGAGCGTGACACCACGATGCCTGTAGCAATGGCAACAACGTTGCGCAAACTATTAACTGGCGA
ACTACTTACTCTAGCTTCCCGGCAACAATTAATAGACTGGATGGAGGCGGATAAAGTTGCAGGACCACTT
CTGCGCTCGGCCCTTCCGGCTGGCTGGTTTATTGCTGATAAATCTGGAGCCGGTGAGCGTGGGTCTCGCG
GTATCATTGCAGCACTGGGGCCAGATGGTAAGCCCTCCCGTATCGTAGTTATCTACACGACGGGGAGTCA
GGCAACTATGGATGAACGAAATAGACAGATCGCTGAGATAGGTGCCTCACTGATTAAGCATTGGTAACTG
TCAGACCAAGTTTACTCATATATACTTTAGATTGATTTAAAACTTCATTTTTAATTTAAAAGGATCTAGG
TGAAGATCCTTTTTGATAATCTCATGACCAAAATCCCTTAACGTGAGTTTTCGTTCCACTGAGCGTCAGA
CCCCGTAGAAAAGATCAAAGGATCTTCTTGAGATCCTTTTTTTCTGCGCGTAATCTGCTGCTTGCAAACA
AAAAAACCACCGCTACCAGCGGTGGTTTGTTTGCCGGATCAAGAGCTACCAACTCTTTTTCCGAAGGTAA
CTGGCTTCAGCAGAGCGCAGATACCAAATACTGTTCTTCTAGTGTAGCCGTAGTTAGGCCACCACTTCAA
GAACTCTGTAGCACCGCCTACATACCTCGCTCTGCTAATCCTGTTACCAGTGGCTGCTGCCAGTGGCGAT
AAGTCGTGTCTTACCGGGTTGGACTCAAGACGATAGTTACCGGATAAGGCGCAGCGGTCGGGCTGAACGG
GGGGTTCGTGCACACAGCCCAGCTTGGAGCGAACGACCTACACCGAACTGAGATACCTACAGCGTGAGCT
ATGAGAAAGCGCCACGCTTCCCGAAGGGAGAAAGGCGGACAGGTATCCGGTAAGCGGCAGGGTCGGAACA
GGAGAGCGCACGAGGGAGCTTCCAGGGGGAAACGCCTGGTATCTTTATAGTCCTGTCGGGTTTCGCCACC
TCTGACTTGAGCGTCGATTTTTGTGATGCTCGTCAGGGGGGCGGAGCCTATGGAAAAACGCCAGCAACGC
GGCCTTTTTACGGTTCCTGGCCTTTTGCTGGCCTTTTGC
Features (pLannotate 1.2.2; 34 found; start..end, strand, type, name):
      1..128     +  rep_origin     RSF ori (fragment): Plasmids containing the RSF 1030 origin of replication can be propagated in E. coli cells that contain additional plasmids with compatible origins.
    130..222     +  CDS            lacI (fragment): lac repressor; lacI; The lac repressor binds to the lac operator to inhibit transcription in E. coli. This inhibition can be relieved by adding lactose or isopropyl-β-D-thiogalactopyranoside (IPTG).
    235..256     +  protein_bind   CAP binding site: CAP binding activates transcription in the presence of cAMP. E. coli catabolite activator protein
    271..301     +  promoter       lac promoter: promoter for the E. coli lac operon
    305..327     +  protein_bind   lac operator (fragment): The lac repressor binds to the lac operator to inhibit transcription in E. coli. This inhibition can be relieved by adding lactose or isopropyl-β-D-thiogalactopyranoside (IPTG). lac repressor encoded by lacI
    370..388     +  promoter       T3 promoter: promoter for bacteriophage T3 RNA polymerase
    433..812     +  enhancer       CMV enhancer: human cytomegalovirus immediate early enhancer
    869..1060    +  promoter       SV40 promoter (fragment): SV40 enhancer and early promoter
   1079..1305    +  promoter       RSV promoter: Rous sarcoma virus enhancer/promoter
   1306..1486    +  LTR            5' LTR (truncated): truncated 5' long terminal repeat (LTR) from HIV-1
   1533..1658    +  misc_feature   HIV-1 Ψ: packaging signal of human immunodeficiency virus type 1
   1642..2005    +  CDS            HIV-1 gag (fragment): gag protein from human immunodeficiency virus 1; gag
   2151..2384    +  misc_feature   RRE: The Rev response element (RRE) of HIV-1 allows for Rev-dependent mRNA export from the nucleus to the cytoplasm.
   2761..2861    +  CDS            Rev (fragment): human immunodeficiency virus 1 (HIV-1) Rev protein; rev; enhances nuclear export of unspliced and incompletely spliced viral mRNAs
   2911..3028    +  misc_feature   cPPT/CTS: central polypurine tract and central termination sequence of HIV-1
   3079..3319    +  promoter       U6 promoter: RNA polymerase III promoter for human U6 snRNA
   3367..3434    +  misc_RNA       tracrRNA (fragment): trans-activating CRISPR RNA for the Streptococcus pyogenes CRISPR/Cas9 system
   3452..3666    +  promoter       H1 promoter: human H1 RNA promoter
   3713..3780    +  misc_RNA       tracrRNA (fragment): trans-activating CRISPR RNA for the Streptococcus pyogenes CRISPR/Cas9 system
   3821..4032    +  promoter       EF-1α core promoter: core promoter for human elongation factor EF-1α
   4136..5737    +  CDS            Cas9(N): N-terminal portion of Streptococcus pyogenes Cas9 (Zetsche et al., 2015)
   5738..8236    +  CDS            Cas9(C): C-terminal portion of Streptococcus pyogenes Cas9 (Zetsche et al., 2015)
   8360..9067    +  CDS            mNeonGreen: mNeonGreen is a basic (constitutively fluorescent) green/yellow fluorescent protein published in 2013, derived from Branchiostoma lanceolatum. It is reported to be a very rapidly-maturing monomer with moderate acid sensitivity.
   9086..9674    +  misc_feature   WPRE: woodchuck hepatitis virus posttranscriptional regulatory element
   9725..9744    +  misc_feature   cPPT/CTS (fragment): central polypurine tract and central termination sequence of HIV-1
   9746..9979    +  LTR            3' LTR (ΔU3): self-inactivating 3' long terminal repeat (LTR) from HIV-1
  10057..10178   +  polyA_signal   SV40 poly(A) signal: SV40 polyadenylation signal
  10218..10353   +  rep_origin     SV40 ori: SV40 origin of replication
  10374..10392   -  promoter       T7 promoter: promoter for bacteriophage T7 RNA polymerase
  10400..10555   +  CDS            lacZα (fragment): LacZα fragment of β-galactosidase; lacZ fragment
  10560..10988   +  rep_origin     f1 ori (sequence partly withheld): f1 bacteriophage origin of replication; arrow indicates direction of (+) strand synthesis
  11041..11145   +  promoter       AmpR promoter: bla
  11146..12006   +  CDS            AmpR: β-lactamase; bla; confers resistance to ampicillin, carbenicillin, and related antibiotics
  12177..12765   +  rep_origin     ori: high-copy-number ColE1/pMB1/pBR322/pUC origin of replication
