[The description below was written by a language model from this plasmid's Addgene catalogue record and pLannotate feature annotations shown in this document.]
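Description:
L-CRISPR-CTN (MLL-ENL) is an all-in-one, self-inactivating lentiviral CRISPR-Cas9 vector of about 12.8 kb, built on the SIN40C backbone (recorded as a modified pLKO5) and designed to induce the t(11;19) chromosomal translocation that produces the MLL-ENL fusion. In bacteria it is maintained as a high-copy plasmid through a ColE1/pUC-type origin with ampicillin resistance; an f1 origin and remnants of a lac/lacZα cloning region are also annotated. The viral genome is driven by an RSV promoter, preceded by CMV enhancer and SV40 promoter elements, and fused to a truncated HIV-1 5' LTR. It carries the Ψ packaging signal, RRE and cPPT/CTS, and ends in a ΔU3 3' LTR followed by an SV40 polyadenylation signal, so the integrated provirus lacks LTR promoter activity.

The payload contains two RNA polymerase III guide cassettes in tandem, one under the human U6 promoter and one under the H1 promoter, each followed by an S. pyogenes sgRNA scaffold. This arrangement allows two guides to be expressed at once and cut two different chromosomes, which is what a targeted translocation requires. The record does not give the spacer sequences or their exact target sites. Downstream, the short EF1α (EFS) promoter drives N-terminally FLAG-tagged SpCas9 linked through a P2A peptide to mNeonGreen, so transduced cells co-express the nuclease and a green fluorescent marker from one transcript, which is stabilised by a WPRE. No drug selection marker for mammalian cells is annotated, so transduced cells would be identified by fluorescence. The associated work used the vector to generate MLL-ENL translocations in human hematopoietic progenitor cells and model leukemia initiation in vivo.
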