Addgene plasmid #69212: L-CRISPR-CTN (MLL-ENL)
Purpose: Lentiviral CRISPR-Cas9 vector for induction of chromosomal translocations; MLL-ENL,(t[11;19])
Depositing lab: Dirk Heckl. Depositing organization: Medizinische Hochschule Hannover. Publication: CRISPR-Cas9-induced t(11;19)/MLL-ENL translocations initiate leukemia in human hematopoietic progenitor cells in vivo. Reimer J, Knoess S, Labuhn M, Charpentier EM, Gohring G, Schlegelberger B, Klusmann JH, Heckl D. Haematologica. 2017 Jun 1. pii: haematol.2017.164046. doi: 10.3324/haematol.2017.164046. PubMed 28572162.
Backbone
  Vector backbone: SIN40C
  Modifications to backbone: modified pLKO5
  Vector type: Lentiviral, CRISPR
Growth in bacteria
  Bacterial resistance: Ampicillin, 100 μg/mL
  Growth temperature: 37°C
  Growth strain: NEB Stable
  Copy number: High Copy
Gene/Insert 1
  Gene/Insert name: SpCas9
  Species: S. pyogenes
  Insert size (bp): 4300
  Tag / fusion protein: FLAG (N terminal on insert)
Gene/Insert 2
  Gene/Insert name: Sp sgRNA scaffold
  Insert size (bp): 75
Gene/Insert 3
  Gene/Insert name: EFS (alt name: short EF1alpha Promoter)
  Species: H. sapiens (human)
  Insert size (bp): 250
  Entrez Gene: EEF1A1 (a.k.a. CCS-3, CCS3, EE1A1, EEF-1, EEF1A, EF-Tu, EF1A, EF1A1, EF1alpha1, GRAF-1EF, LENG7, PTI1, eEF1A-1)
Gene/Insert 4
  Gene/Insert name: P2A-mNeonGreen
  Species: Synthetic
  Insert size (bp): 750
Terms and licenses: Academic/Nonprofit Terms; Industry Terms: Not Available to Industry
How to cite: L-CRISPR-CTN (MLL-ENL) was a gift from Dirk Heckl (Addgene plasmid # 69212 ; http://n2t.net/addgene:69212 ; RRID:Addgene_69212)
